Addgene plasmid #177659: pT7C-HSP90AB1
Purpose: Recombinant protein synthesis of human HSP90AB1
Depositing lab: Jeff Kuret. Depositing organization: Ohio State University. Publication: Identification of gene networks mediating regional resistance to tauopathy in late-onset Alzheimer's disease. Ayoub CA, Wagner CS, Kuret J. PLoS Genet. 2023 Mar 27;19(3):e1010681. doi: 10.1371/journal.pgen.1010681. eCollection 2023 Mar. PubMed 36972319.
Backbone
  Vector backbone: pT7C
  Backbone size w/o insert (bp): 3352
  Vector type: Bacterial Expression
Growth in bacteria
  Bacterial resistance: Ampicillin, 100 μg/mL
  Growth temperature: 37°C
  Growth strain: DH5alpha
  Growth instructions: To produce protein, express in BL21(DE3) Codon Plus RIL. Purify by Ni IMAC and SEC.
  Copy number: Low Copy
Gene/Insert
  Gene/Insert name: HSP90AB1 (alt names: NP_031381.2; HSP90AB1 Isoform A)
  Species: H. sapiens (human)
  Insert size (bp): 2175
  Entrez Gene: HSP90AB1 (a.k.a. D6S182, HSP84, HSP90B, HSPC2, HSPCB)
  Promoter: T7
  Tag / fusion protein: 6xHis-Thrombin (N terminal on backbone)
  Cloning method: Restriction Enzyme; 5′ cloning site SpeI (not destroyed); 3′ cloning site EcoRV (not destroyed)
  Sequencing primers: 5′ TAATACGACTCACTATAGGG; 3′ GATTATCAACCGGGGTGGCA
Terms and licenses: Academic/Nonprofit Terms; Industry Terms: Not Available to Industry
Depositor comments: Genes were cloned from a cDNA library and may contain silent mutations. However, all inserts were sequence-verified and any nucleotide changes were mutagenized to encode the consensus amino acid sequence.
How to cite: pT7C-HSP90AB1 was a gift from Jeff Kuret (Addgene plasmid # 177659 ; http://n2t.net/addgene:177659 ; RRID:Addgene_177659)
