[The description below was written by a language model from this plasmid's Addgene catalogue record and pLannotate feature annotations shown in this document.]
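Description:
pT7C-HSP90AB1 is a bacterial expression plasmid built on the pT7C backbone for recombinant production of human HSP90AB1 (isoform A), the cytosolic HSP90-beta molecular chaperone. The sequenced construct is about 5.5 kb, consistent with a roughly 3.4 kb backbone carrying a roughly 2.2 kb insert. It is maintained in E. coli through a ColE1/pMB1-type origin and selected with ampicillin via the β-lactamase gene and its native promoter. The backbone shows pBR322 ancestry: a bom mobility region and residual fragments of rop and the tetracycline resistance gene are annotated, neither of which appears intact. The catalogue lists the plasmid as low copy, although the annotation tool labels the origin generically as a high-copy family member. An M13 phage origin is also present, which in principle allows single-stranded DNA production with helper phage.

Expression is driven by a T7 promoter followed by the efficient ribosome binding site from phage T7 gene 10, so transcription depends on a host supplying T7 RNA polymerase, such as a DE3 lysogen. The open reading frame begins with a backbone-encoded N-terminal 6xHis tag (picked up by the annotation as a short match to a composite tag) and a thrombin cleavage site, followed by the HSP90AB1 coding sequence cloned between SpeI and EcoRV sites, both of which are retained. This arrangement permits nickel affinity purification and optional tag removal by thrombin. A short T7 gene 10-derived fragment annotated downstream of the insert is probably vector remnant rather than a functional fusion. The depositor notes that the insert came from a cDNA library and may carry silent changes, but was sequence-verified to encode the consensus protein.
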