Features (pLannotate 1.2.2; 13 found; start..end, strand, type, name):
      1..19      +  promoter       T7 promoter: promoter for bacteriophage T7 RNA polymerase
     51..73      +  RBS            RBS: efficient ribosome binding site from bacteriophage T7 gene 10 (Olins and Rangwala, 1989)
     92..108     +  CDS            capTEV™ (fragment): composite tag for in vivo biotinylation, TEV protease cleavage, and 6xHis tagging
    119..136     +  CDS            thrombin site: thrombin recognition and cleavage site
    149..2320    +  CDS            HSP90AB1: HS90B_HUMAN - Also known as HSP90B, HSPC2, HSPCB. Experimental evidence at protein level: Swiss-Prot protein existence level 1. Molecular chaperone that promotes the maturation, structural maintenance and proper regulation of specific target proteins involved for instance in cell cycle control and signal transduction. Undergoes a functional cycle linked to its ATPase activity. This cycle probably induces conformational changes in the client proteins, thereby causing their activation. Interacts dynamically with various co-chaperones that modulate its substrate recognition, ATPase cycle and chap
   2376..2420    +  CDS            SET1 (fragment) (sequence partly withheld): solubility-enhancement tag derived from T7 phage gene 10B
   2418..2930    -  rep_origin     M13 ori (sequence partly withheld): M13 bacteriophage origin of replication; arrow indicates direction of (+) strand synthesis
   3043..3147    +  promoter       AmpR promoter: bla
   3148..4008    +  CDS            AmpR: β-lactamase; bla; confers resistance to ampicillin, carbenicillin, and related antibiotics
   4179..4767    +  rep_origin     ori: high-copy-number ColE1/pMB1/pBR322/pUC origin of replication
   4953..5092    -  misc_feature   bom: basis of mobility region from pBR322
   5194..5233    -  CDS            rop (fragment): Rop protein, which maintains plasmids at low copy number; rop
   5238..5517    -  CDS            TcR (fragment): tetracycline efflux protein; tet; confers resistance to tetracycline
>Addgene plasmid #177659 | pT7C-HSP90AB1 | addgene full sequence | sequence record 356573 | Addgene NGS Result
TAATACGACTCACTATAGGGAGACCACAACGGTTTCCCTCTAGAAATAATTTTGTTTAACTTTAAGAAGG
AGATATACCATGGGCAGCAGCCATCATCATCATCATCACAGCAGCGGCCTGGTGCCGCGCGGCAGCCATA
TGACTAGTATGCCTGAGGAAGTGCACCATGGAGAGGAGGAGGTGGAGACTTTTGCCTTTCAGGCAGAAAT
TGCCCAACTCATGTCCCTCATCATCAATACCTTCTATTCCAACAAGGAGATTTTCCTTCGGGAGTTGATC
TCTAATGCTTCTGATGCCTTGGACAAGATTCGCTATGAGAGCCTGACAGACCCTTCGAAGTTGGACAGTG
GTAAAGAGCTGAAAATTGACATCATCCCCAACCCTCAGGAACGTACCCTGACTTTGGTAGACACAGGCAT
TGGCATGACCAAAGCTGATCTCATAAATAATTTGGGAACCATTGCCAAGTCTGGTACTAAAGCATTCATG
GAGGCTCTTCAGGCTGGTGCAGACATCTCCATGATTGGGCAGTTTGGTGTTGGCTTTTATTCTGCCTACT
TGGTGGCAGAGAAAGTGGTTGTGATCACAAAGCACAACGATGATGAACAGTATGCTTGGGAGTCTTCTGC
TGGAGGTTCCTTCACTGTGCGTGCTGACCATGGTGAGCCCATTGGCAGGGGTACCAAAGTGATCCTCCAT
CTTAAAGAAGATCAGACAGAGTACCTAGAAGAGAGGCGGGTCAAAGAAGTAGTGAAGAAGCATTCTCAGT
TCATAGGCTATCCCATCACCCTTTATTTGGAGAAGGAACGAGAGAAGGAAATTAGTGATGATGAGGCAGA
GGAAGAGAAAGGTGAGAAAGAAGAGGAAGATAAAGATGATGAAGAAAAGCCCAAGATCGAAGATGTGGGT
TCAGATGAGGAGGATGACAGCGGTAAGGATAAGAAGAAGAAAACTAAGAAGATCAAAGAGAAATACATTG
ATCAGGAAGAACTAAACAAGACCAAGCCTATTTGGACCAGAAACCCTGATGACATCACCCAAGAGGAGTA
TGGAGAATTCTACAAGAGCCTCACTAATGACTGGGAAGACCACTTGGCAGTCAAGCACTTTTCTGTAGAA
GGTCAGTTGGAATTCAGGGCATTGCTATTTATTCCTCGTCGGGCTCCCTTTGACCTTTTTGAGAACAAGA
AGAAAAAGAACAACATCAAACTCTATGTCCGCCGTGTGTTCATCATGGACAGCTGTGATGAGTTGATACC
AGAGTATCTCAATTTTATCCGTGGTGTGGTTGACTCTGAGGATCTGCCCCTGAACATCTCCCGAGAAATG
CTCCAGCAGAGCAAAATCTTGAAAGTCATTCGCAAAAACATTGTTAAGAAGTGCCTTGAGCTCTTCTCTG
AGCTGGCAGAAGACAAGGAGAATTACAAGAAATTCTATGAGGCATTCTCTAAAAATCTCAAGCTTGGAAT
CCACGAAGACTCCACTAACCGCCGCCGCCTGTCTGAGCTGCTGCGCTATCACACCTCCCAGTCTGGAGAT
GAGATGACATCTCTGTCAGAGTATGTTTCTCGCATGAAGGAGACACAGAAGTCCATCTATTACATCACTG
GTGAGAGCAAAGAGCAGGTGGCCAACTCAGCTTTTGTGGAGCGAGTGCGGAAACGGGGCTTCGAGGTGGT
ATATATGACCGAGCCCATTGACGAGTACTGTGTGCAGCAGCTCAAGGAATTTGATGGGAAGAGCCTGGTC
TCAGTTACCAAGGAGGGTCTGGAGCTGCCTGAGGATGAGGAGGAGAAGAAGAAGATGGAAGAGAGCAAGG
CAAAGTTTGAGAACCTCTGCAAGCTCATGAAAGAAATCTTAGATAAGAAGGTTGAGAAGGTGACAATCTC
CAATAGACTTGTGTCTTCACCTTGCTGCATTGTGACCAGCACCTACGGCTGGACAGCCAATATGGAGCGG
ATCATGAAAGCCCAGGCACTTCGGGACAACTCCACCATGGGCTATATGATGGCCAAAAAGCACCTGGAGA
TCAACCCTGACCACCCCATTGTGGAGACGCTGCGGCAGAAGGCTGAGGCCGACAAGAATGATAAGGCAGT
TAAGGACCTGGTGGTGCTGCTGTTTGAAACCGCCCTGCTATCTTCTGGCTTTTCCCTTGAGGATCCCCAG
ACCCACTCCAACCGCATCTATCGCATGATCAAGCTAGGTCTAGGTATTGATGAAGATGAAGTGGCAGCAG
AGGAACCCAATGCTGCAGTTCCTGATGAGATCCCCCCTCTCGAGGGCGATGAGGATGCGTCTCGCATGGA
AGAAGTCGATTAGAAGGGCGAATTCTGCAGATATCCATCACACTGGCGGCCGCTCGAGTGATCCGGCTGC
TAACAAAGCCCGAAAGGAAGCTGAGTTGGCTGCTGCC
[37 nt withheld, positions 2418-2454]
AGATTGTATAAGCAAATATTTAAATTGTAAGCGTTAATATTTTGTTAAAATTCGCGTTAAATTTTTGTTA
AATCAGCTCATTTTTTAACCAATAGGCCGAAATCGGCAAAATCCCTTATAAATCAAAAGAATAGACCGAG
ATAGGGTTGAGTTTGTTCCAGTTTGGAACAAGAGTCCACTATTAAAGAACGTGGACTCCAACGTCAAAGG
[49 nt withheld, positions 2665-2713]
T
[91 nt withheld, positions 2715-2805]
G
[124 nt withheld, positions 2807-2930]
GGGGATCAATTCTTGAAGACGAAAGGGCCTCGTGATACGCCTATTTTTATAGGTTAATGTCATGATAATA
ATGGTTTCTTAGACGTCAGGTGGCACTTTTCGGGGAAATGTGCGCGGAACCCCTATTTGTTTATTTTTCT
AAATACATTCAAATATGTATCCGCTCATGAGACAATAACCCTGATAAATGCTTCAATAATATTGAAAAAG
GAAGAGTATGAGTATTCAACATTTCCGTGTCGCCCTTATTCCCTTTTTTGCGGCATTTTGCCTTCCTGTT
TTTGCTCACCCAGAAACGCTGGTGAAAGTAAAAGATGCTGAAGATCAGTTGGGTGCACGAGTGGGTTACA
TCGAACTGGATCTCAACAGCGGTAAGATCCTTGAGAGTTTTCGCCCCGAAGAACGTTTTCCAATGATGAG
CACTTTTAAAGTTCTGCTATGTGGCGCGGTATTATCCCGTGTTGACGCCGGGCAAGAGCAACTCGGTCGC
CGCATACACTATTCTCAGAATGACTTGGTTGAGTACTCACCAGTCACAGAAAAGCATCTTACGGATGGCA
TGACAGTAAGAGAATTATGCAGTGCTGCCATAACCATGAGTGATAACACTGCGGCCAACTTACTTCTGAC
AACGATCGGAGGACCGAAGGAGCTAACCGCTTTTTTGCACAACATGGGGGATCATGTAACTCGCCTTGAT
CGTTGGGAACCGGAGCTGAATGAAGCCATACCAAACGACGAGCGTGACACCACGATGCCTGCAGCAATGG
CAACAACGTTGCGCAAACTATTAACTGGCGAACTACTTACTCTAGCTTCCCGGCAACAATTAATAGACTG
GATGGAGGCGGATAAAGTTGCAGGACCACTTCTGCGCTCGGCCCTTCCGGCTGGCTGGTTTATTGCTGAT
AAATCTGGAGCCGGTGAGCGTGGGTCTCGCGGTATCATTGCAGCACTGGGGCCAGATGGTAAGCCCTCCC
GTATCGTAGTTATCTACACGACGGGGAGTCAGGCAACTATGGATGAACGAAATAGACAGATCGCTGAGAT
AGGTGCCTCACTGATTAAGCATTGGTAACTGTCAGACCAAGTTTACTCATATATACTTTAGATTGATTTA
AAACTTCATTTTTAATTTAAAAGGATCTAGGTGAAGATCCTTTTTGATAATCTCATGACCAAAATCCCTT
AACGTGAGTTTTCGTTCCACTGAGCGTCAGACCCCGTAGAAAAGATCAAAGGATCTTCTTGAGATCCTTT
TTTTCTGCGCGTAATCTGCTGCTTGCAAACAAAAAAACCACCGCTACCAGCGGTGGTTTGTTTGCCGGAT
CAAGAGCTACCAACTCTTTTTCCGAAGGTAACTGGCTTCAGCAGAGCGCAGATACCAAATACTGTCCTTC
TAGTGTAGCCGTAGTTAGGCCACCACTTCAAGAACTCTGTAGCACCGCCTACATACCTCGCTCTGCTAAT
CCTGTTACCAGTGGCTGCTGCCAGTGGCGATAAGTCGTGTCTTACCGGGTTGGACTCAAGACGATAGTTA
CCGGATAAGGCGCAGCGGTCGGGCTGAACGGGGGGTTCGTGCACACAGCCCAGCTTGGAGCGAACGACCT
ACACCGAACTGAGATACCTACAGCGTGAGCTATGAGAAAGCGCCACGCTTCCCGAAGGGAGAAAGGCGGA
CAGGTATCCGGTAAGCGGCAGGGTCGGAACAGGAGAGCGCACGAGGGAGCTTCCAGGGGGAAACGCCTGG
TATCTTTATAGTCCTGTCGGGTTTCGCCACCTCTGACTTGAGCGTCGATTTTTGTGATGCTCGTCAGGGG
GGCGGAGCCTATGGAAAAACGCCAGCAACGCGGCCTTTTTACGGTTCCTGGCCTTTTGCTGGCCTTTTGC
TCACATGTTCTTTCCTGCGTTATCCCCTGATTCTGTGGATAACCGTATTACCGCCTTTGAGTGAGCTGAT
ACCGCTCGCCGCAGCCGAACGACCGAGCGCAGCGAGTCAGTGAGCGAGGAAGCGGAAGAGCGCCTGATGC
GGTATTTTCTCCTTACGCATCTGTGCGGTATTTCACACCGCAATGGTGCACTCTCAGTACAATCTGCTCT
GATGCCGCATAGTTAAGCCAGTATACACTCCGCTATCGCTACGTGACTGGGTCATGGCTGCGCCCCGACA
CCCGCCAACACCCGCTGACGCGCCCTGACGGGCTTGTCTGCTCCCGGCATCCGCTTACAGACAAGCTGTG
ACCGTCTCCGGGAGCTGCATGTGTCAGAGGTTTTCACCGTCATCACCGAAACGCGCGAGGCAGTCGATCG
ACGCTCTCCCTTATGCGACTCCTGCATTAGGAAGCAGCCCAGTAGTAGGTTGAGGCCGTTGAGCACCGCC
GCCGCAAGGAATGGTGCATGCAAGGAGATGGCGCCCAACAGTCCCCCGGCCACGGGGCCTGCCACCATAC
CCACGCCGAAACAAGCGCTCATGAGCCCGAAGTGGCGAGCCCGATCTTCCCCATCGGTGATGTCGGCGAT
ATAGGCGCCAGCAACCGCACCTGTGGCGCCGGTGATGCCGGCCACGATGCGTCCGGCGTAGAGGATCGAG
ATCTCGATCCCGCGAAAT
